Addgene plasmid #169320: pDONR 223 VPS4B
Purpose: Gateway entry vector for human VPS4B ORF
Depositing lab: Francisca Vazquez. Depositing organization: Broad Institute. Publication: Synthetic Lethal Interaction between the ESCRT Paralog Enzymes VPS4A and VPS4B in Cancers Harboring Loss of Chromosome 18q or 16q. Neggers JE, Paolella BR, Asfaw A, Rothberg MV, Skipper TA, Yang A, Kalekar RL, Krill-Burger JM, Dharia NV, Kugener G, Kalfon J, Yuan C, Dumont N, Gonzalez A, Abdusamad M, Li YY, Spurr LF, Wu WW, Durbin AD, Wolpin BM, Piccioni F, Root DE, Boehm JS, Cherniack AD, Tsherniak A, Hong AL, Hahn WC, Stegmaier K, Golub TR, Vazquez F, Aguirre AJ. Cell Rep. 2020 Dec 15;33(11):108493. doi: 10.1016/j.celrep.2020.108493. PubMed 33326793.
Backbone
  Vector backbone: pDONR223
  Vector type: Gateway Entry vector
Growth in bacteria
  Bacterial resistance: Spectinomycin, 50 μg/mL
  Growth temperature: 37°C
  Growth strain: DH5alpha
  Copy number: Unknown
Gene/Insert
  Gene/Insert name: VPS4B
  Species: H. sapiens (human)
  Entrez Gene: VPS4B (a.k.a. MIG1, SKD1, SKD1B, VPS4-2)
  Promoter: NA
  Cloning method: Gateway Cloning
  Sequencing primers: 5′ M13F; 3′ M13R
Resource information
  A portion of this plasmid was derived from a plasmid made by: Broad Institute Genetic Perturbation Platform
Terms and licenses: Academic/Nonprofit Terms; Industry Terms: Not Available to Industry
How to cite: pDONR 223 VPS4B was a gift from Francisca Vazquez (Addgene plasmid # 169320 ; http://n2t.net/addgene:169320 ; RRID:Addgene_169320)
