[The description below was written by a language model from this plasmid's Addgene catalogue record and pLannotate feature annotations shown in this document.]
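Description:
pDONR 223 VPS4B is a Gateway entry clone built on the pDONR223 backbone, carrying the open reading frame of human VPS4B (also known as SKD1 or VPS4-2). VPS4B works with the ESCRT machinery in membrane fission events such as the final stages of cytokinesis and enveloped virus budding. The sequenced plasmid is about 4.1 kb. It is propagated in E. coli through a high-copy ColE1/pUC-type origin and selected with spectinomycin, conferred by the aadA aminoglycoside adenylyltransferase gene (SmR). That marker sits downstream of a class 1 integron Pc promoter fragment and a short gentamicin acetyltransferase remnant, both apparently leftovers of the cassette from which the marker was taken. Small lacZα and lacI fragments are likewise backbone remnants with no evident function.

The VPS4B coding sequence is flanked by two attL recombination sites, annotated by the automated tool as attL3 upstream and attL2 downstream. These sites allow the ORF to be moved by an LR Clonase reaction into any compatible attR-containing destination vector. The record lists no promoter for the insert, as expected for an entry clone, which serves as a shuttle rather than an expression construct. The only promoter near the insert is a T7 promoter beyond attL2, pointing back toward it on the antisense strand. rrnB T1 and T2 terminators upstream of the cassette insulate it from read-through transcription from the backbone. M13 forward and reverse priming sites flank the insert for sequence verification. The plasmid is a source of VPS4B for building expression vectors, and it was deposited with a study of the synthetic lethal relationship between the paralogs VPS4A and VPS4B in cancers with loss of chromosome 18q or 16q.
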