Features (pLannotate 1.2.2; 12 found; start..end, strand, type, name):
      1..28      -  terminator     rrnB T2 terminator: transcription terminator T2 from the E. coli rrnB gene
    160..203     +  terminator     rrnB T1 terminator: Escherichia coli rrnB; transcription terminator T1 from the E. coli rrnB gene
    250..286     -  CDS            lacZα (fragment): LacZα fragment of β-galactosidase; lacZ fragment
    303..398     +  protein_bind   attL3: mutant version of attL; recombination site for the Gateway® LR reaction LR Clonase™
    401..1732    +  CDS            VPS4B: VPS4B_HUMAN - Also known as SKD1, VPS42. Experimental evidence at protein level: Swiss-Prot protein existence level 1. (Microbial infection) In conjunction with the ESCRT machinery also appears to function in topologically equivalent membrane fission events, such as the terminal stages of cytokinesis and enveloped virus budding (HIV-1 and other lentiviruses). From Homo sapiens (Human).
   1734..1833    -  protein_bind   attL2: mutant version of attL; recombination site for the Gateway® LR reaction LR Clonase™
   1851..1869    -  promoter       T7 promoter: promoter for bacteriophage T7 RNA polymerase
   2059..2082    +  promoter       Pc promoter (fragment): intI1 (promoter lies within the coding sequence); class 1 integron promoter
   2258..2314    +  CDS            GmR (fragment): gentamycin acetyltransferase; aacC1; confers resistance to gentamycin
   2321..3112    +  CDS            SmR: aminoglycoside adenylyltransferase (Murphy, 1985); aadA; confers resistance to spectinomycin and streptomycin
   3205..3793    +  rep_origin     ori: high-copy-number ColE1/pMB1/pBR322/pUC origin of replication
   3976..4068    +  CDS            lacI (fragment): lac repressor; lacI; The lac repressor binds to the lac operator to inhibit transcription in E. coli. This inhibition can be relieved by adding lactose or isopropyl-β-D-thiogalactopyranoside (IPTG).
>Addgene plasmid #169320 | pDONR 223 VPS4B | addgene full sequence | sequence record 332492 | Addgene NGS Result
AAAAGGCCATCCGTCAGGATGGCCTTCTGCTTAGTTTGATGCCTGGCAGTTTATGGCGGGCGTCCTGCCC
GCCACCCTCCGGGCCGTTGCTTCACAACGTTCAAATCCGCTCCCGGCGGATTTGTCCTACTCAGGAGAGC
GTTCACCGACAAACAACAGATAAAACGAAAGGCCCAGTCTTCCGACTGAGCCTTTCGTTTTATTTGATGC
CTGGCAGTTCCCTACTCTCGCGTTAACGCTAGCATGGATGTTTTCCCAGTCACGACGTTGTAAAACGACG
GCCAGTCTTAAGCTCGGGCCCCAAATAATGATTTTATTTTGACTGATAGTGACCTGTTCGTTGCAACAAA
TTGATGAGCAATGCTTTTTTATAATGCCAACTTTGTACAAAAAAGTTGGCATGTCATCCACTTCGCCCAA
CCTCCAGAAAGCGATAGATCTGGCTAGCAAAGCAGCGCAAGAAGACAAGGCTGGGAACTACGAAGAAGCC
CTTCAGCTCTATCAGCATGCTGTGCAGTATTTTCTTCATGTCGTTAAATATGAAGCACAGGGTGATAAAG
CCAAGCAAAGTATCAGGGCAAAGTGTACAGAATATCTTGATAGAGCAGAAAAACTAAAGGAGTACCTGAA
AAATAAAGAGAAAAAAGCACAGAAGCCAGTGAAAGAAGGACAGCCGAGTCCAGCAGATGAGAAGGGGAAT
GACAGTGATGGGGAAGGAGAATCTGATGATCCTGAAAAAAAGAAACTACAGAATCAACTTCAAGGTGCCA
TTGTTATAGAACGACCAAATGTGAAATGGAGTGACGTTGCTGGACTTGAAGGAGCCAAAGAAGCACTGAA
AGAGGCTGTGATACTGCCTATTAAATTTCCTCATCTTTTTACAGGCAAGAGAACACCTTGGAGGGGAATC
CTATTATTTGGGCCGCCTGGAACAGGAAAGTCCTACTTAGCCAAAGCTGTAGCAACAGAAGCCAACAACT
CAACATTTTTTTCAATATCTTCCTCTGATCTTGTTTCTAAGTGGCTAGGTGAAAGTGAAAAACTGGTTAA
GAATTTATTCCAACTTGCCAGAGAGAACAAGCCCTCCATTATCTTCATTGATGAAATTGATTCTCTCTGT
GGTTCAAGAAGTGAAAATGAAAGTGAAGCCGCACGTAGAATTAAGACGGAGTTCCTAGTGCAAATGCAAG
GGGTTGGTGTAGACAATGATGGAATTTTGGTTCTGGGAGCTACAAATATACCCTGGGTTCTGGATTCTGC
CATTAGGCGAAGATTTGAGAAACGAATTTATATTCCCTTGCCGGAACCCCATGCCCGAGCAGCAATGTTT
AAACTGCACCTAGGGACCACTCAGAACAGTCTCACGGAAGCAGACTTTCGGGAACTTGGGAGGAAAACAG
ATGGTTATTCAGGGGCAGATATAAGTATCATTGTACGTGATGCCCTTATGCAGCCTGTTAGGAAAGTACA
GTCAGCTACTCATTTTAAAAAGGTTCGCGGACCTTCCCGAGCTGATCCTAACCATCTTGTAGATGATCTG
CTAACACCTTGCTCTCCAGGTGACCCTGGTGCCATTGAAATGACATGGATGGATGTCCCTGGAGATAAAC
TTTTGGAGCCAGTTGTTTCCATGTCGGATATGTTGCGGTCACTATCTAACACAAAACCTACAGTCAATGA
ACATGACTTGTTGAAATTAAAGAAGTTTACAGAAGATTTTGGTCAAGAAGGCTACCCAACTTTCTTGTAC
AAAGTTGGCATTATAAGAAAGCATTGCTTATCAATTTGTTGCAACGAACAGGTCACTATCAGTCAAAATA
AAATCATTATTTGCCATCCAGCTGATATCCCCTATAGTGAGTCGTATTACATGGTCATAGCTGTTTCCTG
GCAGCTCTGGCCCGTGTCTCAAAATCTCTGATGTTACATTGCACAAGATAAAAATATATCATCATGCCTC
CTCTAGACCAGCCAGGACAGAAATGCCTCGACTTCGCTGCTACCCAAGGTTGCCGGGTGACGCACACCGT
GGAAACGGATGAAGGCACGAACCCAGTGGACATAAGCCTGTTCGGTTCGTAAGCTGTAATGCAAGTAGCG
TATGCGCTCACGCAACTGGTCCAGAACCTTGACCGAACGCAGCGGTGGTAACGGCGCAGTGGCGGTTTTC
ATGGCTTGTTATGACTGTTTTTTTGGGGTACAGTCTATGCCTCGGGCATCCAAGCAGCAAGCGCGTTACG
CCGTGGGTCGATGTTTGATGTTATGGAGCAGCAACGATGTTACGCAGCAGGGCAGTCGCCCTAAAACAAA
GTTAAACATTATGAGGGAAGCGGTGATCGCCGAAGTATCGACTCAACTATCAGAGGTAGTTGGCGTCATC
GAGCGCCATCTCGAACCGACGTTGCTGGCCGTACATTTGTACGGCTCCGCAGTGGATGGCGGCCTGAAGC
CACACAGTGATATTGATTTGCTGGTTACGGTGACCGTAAGGCTTGATGAAACAACGCGGCGAGCTTTGAT
CAACGACCTTTTGGAAACTTCGGCTTCCCCTGGAGAGAGCGAGATTCTCCGCGCTGTAGAAGTCACCATT
GTTGTGCACGACGACATCATTCCGTGGCGTTATCCAGCTAAGCGCGAACTGCAATTTGGAGAATGGCAGC
GCAATGACATTCTTGCAGGTATCTTCGAGCCAGCCACGATCGACATTGATCTGGCTATCTTGCTGACAAA
AGCAAGAGAACATAGCGTTGCCTTGGTAGGTCCAGCGGCGGAGGAACTCTTTGATCCGGTTCCTGAACAG
GATCTATTTGAGGCGCTAAATGAAACCTTAACGCTATGGAACTCGCCGCCCGACTGGGCTGGCGATGAGC
GAAATGTAGTGCTTACGTTGTCCCGCATTTGGTACAGCGCAGTAACCGGCAAAATCGCGCCGAAGGATGT
CGCTGCCGACTGGGCAATGGAGCGCCTGCCGGCCCAGTATCAGCCCGTCATACTTGAAGCTAGACAGGCT
TATCTTGGACAAGAAGAAGATCGCTTGGCCTCGCGCGCAGATCAGTTGGAAGAATTTGTCCACTACGTGA
AAGGCGAGATCACCAAGGTAGTCGGCAAATAACCCTCGAGCCACCCATGACCAAAATCCCTTAACGTGAG
TTACGCGTCGTTCCACTGAGCGTCAGACCCCGTAGAAAAGATCAAAGGATCTTCTTGAGATCCTTTTTTT
CTGCGCGTAATCTGCTGCTTGCAAACAAAAAAACCACCGCTACCAGCGGTGGTTTGTTTGCCGGATCAAG
AGCTACCAACTCTTTTTCCGAAGGTAACTGGCTTCAGCAGAGCGCAGATACCAAATACTGTTCTTCTAGT
GTAGCCGTAGTTAGGCCACCACTTCAAGAACTCTGTAGCACCGCCTACATACCTCGCTCTGCTAATCCTG
TTACCAGTGGCTGCTGCCAGTGGCGATAAGTCGTGTCTTACCGGGTTGGACTCAAGACGATAGTTACCGG
ATAAGGCGCAGCGGTCGGGCTGAACGGGGGGTTCGTGCACACAGCCCAGCTTGGAGCGAACGACCTACAC
CGAACTGAGATACCTACAGCGTGAGCTATGAGAAAGCGCCACGCTTCCCGAAGGGAGAAAGGCGGACAGG
TATCCGGTAAGCGGCAGGGTCGGAACAGGAGAGCGCACGAGGGAGCTTCCAGGGGGAAACGCCTGGTATC
TTTATAGTCCTGTCGGGTTTCGCCACCTCTGACTTGAGCGTCGATTTTTGTGATGCTCGTCAGGGGGGCG
GAGCCTATGGAAAAACGCCAGCAACGCGGCCTTTTTACGGTTCCTGGCCTTTTGCTGGCCTTTTGCTCAC
ATGTTCTTTCCTGCGTTATCCCCTGATTCTGTGGATAACCGTATTACCGCCTTTGAGTGAGCTGATACCG
CTCGCCGCAGCCGAACGACCGAGCGCAGCGAGTCAGTGAGCGAGGAAGCGGAAGAGCGCCCAATACGCAA
ACCGCCTCTCCCCGCGCGTTGGCCGATTCATTAATGCAGCTGGCACGACAGGTTTCCCGACTGGAAAGCG
GGCAGTGAGCGCAACGCAATTAATACGCGTACCGCTAGCCAGGAAGAGTTTGTAGAAACGCA
