>Addgene plasmid #169320 | pDONR 223 VPS4B | depositor partial sequence | sequence record 328364 | VPS4B ORF
GTTCGTTGCAACAAATTGATGAGCAATGCTTTTTTATAATGCCAACTTTGTACAAAAAAGTTGGCATGTC
ATCCACTTCGCCCAACCTCCAGAAAGCGATAGATCTGGCTAGCAAAGCAGCGCAAGAAGACAAGGCTGGG
AACTACGAAGAAGCCCTTCAGCTCTATCAGCATGCTGTGCAGTATTTTCTTCATGTCGTTAAATATGAAG
CACAGGGTGATAAAGCCAAGCAAAGTATCAGGGCAAAGTGTACAGAATATCTTGATAGAGCAGAAAAACT
AAAGGAGTACCTGAAAAATAAAGAGAAAAAAGCACAGAAGCCAGTGAAAGAAGGACAGCCGAGTCCAGCA
GATGAGAAGGGGAATGACAGTGATGGGGAAGGAGAATCTGATGATCCTGAAAAAAAGAAACTACAGAATC
AACTTCAAGGTGCCATTGTTATAGAACGACCAAATGTGAAATGGAGTGACGTTGCTGGACTTGAAGGAGC
CAAAGAAGCACTGAAAGAGGCTGTGATACTGCCTATTAAATTTCCTCATCTTTTTACAGGCAAGAGAACA
CCTTGGAGGGGAATCCTATTATTTGGGCCGCCTGGAACAGGAAAGTCCTACTTAGCCAAAGCTGTAGCAA
CAGAAGCCAACAACTCAACATTTTTTTCAATATCTTCCTCTGATCTTGTTTCTAAGTGGCTAGGTGAAAG
TGAAAAACTGGTTAAGAATTTATTCCAACTTGCCAGAGAGAACAAGCCCTCCATTATCTTCATTGATGAA
ATTGATTCTCTCTGTGGTTCAAGAAGTGAAAATGAAAGTGAAGCCGCACGTAGAATTAAGACGGAGTTCC
TAGTGCAAATGCAAGGGGTTGGTGTAGACAATGATGGAATTTTGGTTCTGGGAGCTACAAATATACCCTG
GGTTCTGGATTCTGCCATTAGGCGAAGATTTGAGAAACGAATTTATATTCCCTTGCCGGAACCCCATGCC
CGAGCAGCAATGTTTAAACTGCACCTAGGGACCACTCAGAACAGTCTCACGGAAGCAGACTTTCGGGAAC
TTGGGAGGAAAACAGATGGTTATTCAGGGGCAGATATAAGTATCATTGTACGTGATGCCCTTATGCAGCC
TGTTAGGAAAGTACAGTCAGCTACTCATTTTAAAAAGGTTCGCGGACCTTCCCGAGCTGATCCTAACCAT
CTTGTAGATGATCTGCTAACACCTTGCTCTCCAGGTGACCCTGGTGCCATTGAAATGACATGGATGGATG
TCCCTGGAGATAAACTTTTGGAGCCAGTTGTTTCCATGTCGGATATGTTGCGGTCACTATCTAACACAAA
ACCTACAGTCAATGAACATGACTTGTTGAAATTAAAGAAGTTTACAGAAGATTTTGGTCAAGAAGGCTAC
CCAACTTTCTTGTACAAAGTTGGCATTATAAGAAAGCATTGCTTATCAATTTGTTGCAACGAAC
